Addgene plasmid #245313: AA583
Purpose: Fragmid fragment: (promoter) CMV promoter
Depositing lab: John Doench & David Root. Depositing organization: Broad Institute.
Backbone
  Vector backbone: pUC57-Kan_v1
  Vector type: Bacterial Expression
Growth in bacteria
  Bacterial resistance: Kanamycin, 50 μg/mL
  Growth temperature: 37°C
  Growth strain: DH5alpha
  Copy number: High Copy
Gene/Insert
  Gene/Insert name: CMV
  Species: Synthetic
  Mutation: None
  Cloning method: Gene Synthesis
Terms and licenses: Academic/Nonprofit Terms; Industry Terms: Not Available to Industry
How to cite: AA583 was a gift from John Doench & David Root (Addgene plasmid # 245313 ; http://n2t.net/addgene:245313 ; RRID:Addgene_245313)
