[The description below was written by a language model from this plasmid's Addgene catalogue record and pLannotate feature annotations shown in this document.]
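Description:
AA583 is a small (about 3.1 kb) bacterial cloning plasmid that serves as a storage vector for a modular DNA part in the Fragmid assembly system, in this case the CMV promoter module. It is built on the pUC57-Kan_v1 backbone and is propagated in E. coli at high copy number through a ColE1/pUC-type origin of replication, with selection by kanamycin through the aminoglycoside phosphotransferase gene aph(3')-Ia (KanR). Although catalogued as a bacterial expression vector, nothing in the record indicates that it is meant to express a protein; it functions as a carrier for a synthesized fragment.

The insert, produced by gene synthesis, consists of the human cytomegalovirus immediate early enhancer directly followed by the CMV immediate early promoter, together spanning roughly 500 bp. This combination is a strong constitutive regulatory element widely used to drive transcription in mammalian cells. No coding sequence, tag, reporter or polyadenylation signal lies downstream of it in this plasmid, consistent with its role as a promoter-only part that would be combined with other fragments to build a complete expression vector. The record does not describe the flanking assembly sites or the destination vectors. The insert sits within the remnants of the pUC cloning region: a lacZα fragment on one side and the lac operator, lac promoter and CAP binding site on the other, along with partial lacI, bom and rop sequences. These are backbone leftovers rather than functional payload elements.
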