Features (pLannotate 1.2.2; 11 found; start..end, strand, type, name):
    137..236     +  misc_feature   bom (fragment): basis of mobility region from pBR322
    242..399     -  CDS            lacZα (fragment): LacZα fragment of β-galactosidase; lacZ fragment
    444..747     +  enhancer       CMV enhancer: human cytomegalovirus immediate early enhancer
    748..951     +  promoter       CMV promoter: human cytomegalovirus (CMV) immediate early promoter
   1045..1061    -  protein_bind   lac operator: The lac repressor binds to the lac operator to inhibit transcription in E. coli. This inhibition can be relieved by adding lactose or isopropyl-β-D-thiogalactopyranoside (IPTG). lac repressor encoded by lacI
   1069..1099    -  promoter       lac promoter: promoter for the E. coli lac operon
   1114..1135    -  protein_bind   CAP binding site: CAP binding activates transcription in the presence of cAMP. E. coli catabolite activator protein
   1148..1240    -  CDS            lacI (fragment): lac repressor; lacI; The lac repressor binds to the lac operator to inhibit transcription in E. coli. This inhibition can be relieved by adding lactose or isopropyl-β-D-thiogalactopyranoside (IPTG).
   1423..2011    -  rep_origin     ori: high-copy-number ColE1/pMB1/pBR322/pUC origin of replication
   2189..2998    -  CDS            KanR: aminoglycoside phosphotransferase; aph(3')-Ia; confers resistance to kanamycin in bacteria or G418 (Geneticin®) in eukaryotes
   3105..35      +  CDS            rop (fragment) (across the origin): Rop protein, which maintains plasmids at low copy number; rop
>Addgene plasmid #245313 | AA583 | addgene full sequence | sequence record 487909 | Addgene NGS Result
TCGCGCGTTTCGGTGATGACGGTGAAAACCTCTGACACATGCAGCTCCCGGAGACGGTCACAGCTTGTCT
GTAAGCGGATGCCGGGAGCAGACAAGCCCGTCAGGGCGCGTCAGCGGGTGTTGGCGGGTGTCGGGGCTGG
CTTAACTATGCGGCATCAGAGCAGATTGTACTGAGAGTGCACCATATGCGGTGTGAAATACCGCACAGAT
GCGTAAGGAGAAAATACCGCATCAGGCGCCATTCGCCATTCAGGCTGCGCAACTGTTGGGAAGGGCGATC
GGTGCGGGCCTCTTCGCTATTACGCCAGCTGGCGAAAGGGGGATGTGCTGCAAGGCGATTAAGTTGGGTA
ACGCCAGGGTTTTCCCAGTCACGACGTTGTAAAACGACGGCCAGAGAATTCGAGCTCGGTACCTCGCGAA
TACATCTAGATGAAGACGTACACCGTTACATAACTTACGGTAAATGGCCCGCCTGGCTGACCGCCCAACG
ACCCCCGCCCATTGACGTCAATAATGACGTATGTTCCCATAGTAACGCCAATAGGGACTTTCCATTGACG
TCAATGGGTGGAGTATTTACGGTAAACTGCCCACTTGGCAGTACATCAAGTGTATCATATGCCAAGTACG
CCCCCTATTGACGTCAATGACGGTAAATGGCCCGCCTGGCATTATGCCCAGTACATGACCTTATGGGACT
TTCCTACTTGGCAGTACATCTACGTATTAGTCATCGCTATTACCATGGTGATGCGGTTTTGGCAGTACAT
CAATGGGCGTGGATAGCGGTTTGACTCACGGGGATTTCCAAGTCTCCACCCCATTGACGTCAATGGGAGT
TTGTTTTGGCACCAAAATCAACGGGACTTTCCAAAATGTCGTAACAACTCCGCCCCATTGACGCAAATGG
GCGGTAGGCGTGTACGGTGGGAGGTCTATATAAGCAGAGCTAGGAGCGTCTTCATCGGATCCCGGGCCCG
TCGACTGCAGAGGCCTGCATGCAAGCTTGGTGTAATCATGGTCATAGCTGTTTCCTGTGTGAAATTGTTA
TCCGCTCACAATTCCACACAACATACGAGCCGGAAGCATAAAGTGTAAAGCCTGGGGTGCCTAATGAGTG
AGCTAACTCACATTAATTGCGTTGCGCTCACTGCCCGCTTTCCAGTCGGGAAACCTGTCGTGCCAGCTGC
ATTAATGAATCGGCCAACGCGCGGGGAGAGGCGGTTTGCGTATTGGGCGCTCTTCCGCTTCCTCGCTCAC
TGACTCGCTGCGCTCGGTCGTTCGGCTGCGGCGAGCGGTATCAGCTCACTCAAAGGCGGTAATACGGTTA
TCCACAGAATCAGGGGATAACGCAGGAAAGAACATGTGAGCAAAAGGCCAGCAAAAGGCCAGGAACCGTA
AAAAGGCCGCGTTGCTGGCGTTTTTCCATAGGCTCCGCCCCCCTGACGAGCATCACAAAAATCGACGCTC
AAGTCAGAGGTGGCGAAACCCGACAGGACTATAAAGATACCAGGCGTTTCCCCCTGGAAGCTCCCTCGTG
CGCTCTCCTGTTCCGACCCTGCCGCTTACCGGATACCTGTCCGCCTTTCTCCCTTCGGGAAGCGTGGCGC
TTTCTCATAGCTCACGCTGTAGGTATCTCAGTTCGGTGTAGGTCGTTCGCTCCAAGCTGGGCTGTGTGCA
CGAACCCCCCGTTCAGCCCGACCGCTGCGCCTTATCCGGTAACTATCGTCTTGAGTCCAACCCGGTAAGA
CACGACTTATCGCCACTGGCAGCAGCCACTGGTAACAGGATTAGCAGAGCGAGGTATGTAGGCGGTGCTA
CAGAGTTCTTGAAGTGGTGGCCTAACTACGGCTACACTAGAAGAACAGTATTTGGTATCTGCGCTCTGCT
GAAGCCAGTTACCTTCGGAAAAAGAGTTGGTAGCTCTTGATCCGGCAAACAAACCACCGCTGGTAGCGGT
GGTTTTTTTGTTTGCAAGCAGCAGATTACGCGCAGAAAAAAAGGATCTCAAGAAGATCCTTTGATCTTTT
CTACGGGGTCTGACGCTCAGTGGAACGAAAACTCACGTTAAGGGATTTTGGTCATGAGATTATCAAAAAG
GATCTTCACCTAGATCCTTTTAAATTAAAAATGAAGTTTTAAATCAAGCCCAATCTGAATAATGTTACAA
CCAATTAACCAATTCTGATTAGAAAAACTCATCGAGCATCAAATGAAACTGCAATTTATTCATATCAGGA
TTATCAATACCATATTTTTGAAAAAGCCGTTTCTGTAATGAAGGAGAAAACTCACCGAGGCAGTTCCATA
GGATGGCAAGATCCTGGTATCGGTCTGCGATTCCGACTCGTCCAACATCAATACAACCTATTAATTTCCC
CTCGTCAAAAATAAGGTTATCAAGTGAGAAATCACCATGAGTGACGACTGAATCCGGTGAGAATGGCAAA
AGTTTATGCATTTCTTTCCAGACTTGTTCAACAGGCCAGCCATTACGCTCGTCATCAAAATCACTCGCAT
CAACCAAACCGTTATTCATTCGTGATTGCGCCTGAGCGAGACGAAATACGCGATCGCTGTTAAAAGGACA
ATTACAAACAGGAATCGAATGCAACCGGCGCAGGAACACTGCCAGCGCATCAACAATATTTTCACCTGAA
TCAGGATATTCTTCTAATACCTGGAATGCTGTTTTTCCGGGGATCGCAGTGGTGAGTAACCATGCATCAT
CAGGAGTACGGATAAAATGCTTGATGGTCGGAAGAGGCATAAATTCCGTCAGCCAGTTTAGTCTGACCAT
CTCATCTGTAACATCATTGGCAACGCTACCTTTGCCATGTTTCAGAAACAACTCTGGCGCATCGGGCTTC
CCATACAAGCGATAGATTGTCGCACCTGATTGCCCGACATTATCGCGAGCCCATTTATACCCATATAAAT
CAGCATCCATGTTGGAATTTAATCGCGGCCTCGACGTTTCCCGTTGAATATGGCTCATAACACCCCTTGT
ATTACTGTTTATGTAAGCAGACAGTTTTATTGTTCATGATGATATATTTTTATCTTGTGCAATGTAACAT
CAGAGATTTTGAGACACGGGCCAGAGCTGCA
